>Addgene plasmid #12814 | DCT.VV.Orf126 | addgene partial sequence | sequence record 19203 | T7 5'-TAATACGACTCACTATAGGG-3'
TACCGAGCTCGGATCCAGTACCCTTCACCGAATTCCAGCTGACCACCATGTCTTATGCTTGCCCAATTCT
TAGTACTATAAACATTTGCCTACCTTATCTTAAAGACATTAACATGATTGACAAACGAGGAGAAACACTT
CTTCACAAGGCTGTTAGATATAATAAACAATCTCTAGTATCTTTACTGCTAGAATCCGGTTCAGATGTCA
ACATTAGATCAAATAACGGATATACATGTATAGCCATTGCCATCAACGAATCTAGAAACATTGAACTGCT
GAAAATGCTATTATGTCATAAACCTACATTAGATTGTGTGATTGATTCATTGAGAGAAATATCTAACATC
GTAGATAACTACTATGCTATAAAACAATGTATTAAATATGCCATGATTATAGATGACTGTACATCGTCTA
AGATTCCAGAGTCCATAAGTCAACGCTATAATGATTATATAGATCTTTGCAATCAAGAATTGAACGAAAT
GAAAAAAATAATGGTAGGTGGTAATACTATGTTCTCATTAATATTTACTGATCATGGAGCTAAAATTATT
CATAGATATGCCAATAATCCAGAATTACGTGAGTATTATGAGTTAAAACAAAATAAAATATATGTGGAAG
CATATGATATTATTTCCGACGCAATAGTGAAACATGATAGAATACATAAAACCATAGAATCAGTTGATGA
TAATACCTACATT
