[The description below was written by a language model from this plasmid's Addgene catalogue record.]
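Description:
DCT.VV.Orf126 is a mammalian expression plasmid built on the commercial pcDNA 3.1D V5-His-TOPO backbone (about 5.5 kb without insert) and carrying a 714 bp open reading frame from vaccinia virus, designated VV.Orf126 within its library and alternatively named VV_WR_014. It is propagated in E. coli as a high-copy plasmid under ampicillin selection, and it carries a neomycin resistance marker that allows G418 selection in mammalian cells. The insert is recorded as flanked by BamHI sites that remain intact on both sides, and it can be sequenced from the upstream T7 primer site. No feature table accompanies the record, so the promoter and any tags are not explicitly listed. Vectors of this backbone family generally drive expression from the CMV immediate-early promoter and offer C-terminal V5 and polyhistidine tags, but whether this ORF is fused in frame to those tags is not stated.

The plasmid is one member of a library of individually cloned vaccinia virus ORFs, assembled for work identifying poxvirus CD8+ T cell determinants relevant to the design and characterisation of smallpox vaccines. In that context, each plasmid serves to express a single viral gene product in transfected mammalian cells for screening. The record stresses that the construct was made for screening and may differ from the current canonical sequence of the gene. The plasmid and insert names are specific to this library, and the corresponding ORF names in the Copenhagen and WR strains, along with sequencing notes, are kept in a supplementary spreadsheet for the collection. Users should therefore check the insert sequence before relying on it.
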