Addgene plasmid #12814: DCT.VV.Orf126
Purpose: This plasmid was designed for screening purposes and may contain discrepancies relative to the current canonical GenBank version of the gene.
Depositing lab: Jack Bennink & Jon Yewdell. Depositing organization: National Institute of Allergy and Infectious Diseases (NIAID). Publication: Identification of poxvirus CD8+ T cell determinants to enable rational design and characterization of smallpox vaccines. Tscharke DC, Karupiah G, Zhou J, Palmore T, Irvine KR, Haeryfar SM, Williams S, Sidney J, Sette A, Bennink JR, Yewdell JW. J Exp Med. 2005 January 3; 201(1): 95–104. 10.1084/jem.20041912 PubMed 15623576.
Backbone
  Vector backbone: pcDNA 3.1D V5-His-TOPO
  Backbone manufacturer: Invitrogen
  Backbone size w/o insert (bp): 5514
  Vector type: Mammalian Expression
  Selectable markers: Neomycin (select with G418)
Growth in bacteria
  Bacterial resistance: Ampicillin, 100 μg/mL
  Growth temperature: 37°C
  Growth strain: DH5alpha
  Copy number: High Copy
Gene/Insert
  Gene/Insert name: VV.Orf126 (alt name: VV_WR_014)
  Species: Vaccinia Virus
  Insert size (bp): 714
  Cloning method: Restriction Enzyme; 5′ cloning site BamHI (not destroyed); 3′ cloning site BamHI (not destroyed)
  Sequencing primers: 5′ Universal T7
Terms and licenses: Academic/Nonprofit Terms; Industry Terms: Not Available to Industry
Depositor comments: Please see the Vaccinia kit page ( https://www.addgene.org/vvorf/ ) for more information. The kit page contains the supplemental VVOrfData spreadsheet, which includes important information about this plasmid. The plasmid and insert names provided here relate only to this library. The name of the ORF (if present) in VACV strain Copenhagen and the name of the ORF (if annotated) in VACV strain WR sequence can be found in VVOrfData spreadsheet. Please note that the amino acid sequence given for each ORF in the spreadsheet may contain some errors. Additionally, changes from the expected sequence may be present in these plasmids. Please see Addgene's quality control sequence and sequencing notes in the VVOrfData spreadsheet before ordering this plasmid.
How to cite: DCT.VV.Orf126 was a gift from Jack Bennink & Jon Yewdell (Addgene plasmid # 12814 ; http://n2t.net/addgene:12814 ; RRID:Addgene_12814)
